>Addgene plasmid #228521 | CROP-seq-puro-v2-no-scaffold | addgene full sequence | sequence record 456243 | Addgene NGS Result
CTTGTTCAATATGAATTAACACAAACTGTTGCAAAATCAAATTCAATTGCTTCATCACATAATTGTTTAA
TTTCAGCTTTCGTAGCATCTTGTTTTAATAATGTGTGATCTATATATTTGTTTAGTTTCATTTTTTCTCC
TATATATTCATTTTTAATTTTAATTCTTTAATAATTTCGTCTACTTTAACTTTAGCGTTTTGAACAGATT
CACCAACACCTATAAAATAAATTTTTAGTTTAGGTTCAGTTCCACTTGGGCGAACAGCAAATCATGACTT
ATCTTCTAAATAAAATTTTAGTAAGTCTTGTCCTGGCATATTATACATTCCATCGATGTAGTCTTCAACA
TTAACAACTTTAAGTCCAGCAATTTGAGTTAAGGGTGTTGCTCTCAATGATTTCATTAATGGTTCAATTT
TTAATTTCTTTTCTTCTGGTTTAAAATTCAAGTTTAAAGTGAAAGTGTAATATGCACCCATTTCTTTAAA
TAAATCTTCTAAATAGTCTACTAATGTTTTATTTTGTTTTTTATAAAATCAAGCAGCCTCTGCTATTAAT
ATAGAAGCTTGTATTCCATCTTTATCTCTAGCTGAGTCATCAATTACATATCCATAACTTTCTTCATAAG
CAAAAACAAAATTTAATCCGTTATCTTCTTCTTTAGCAATTTCTCTACCCATTCATTTAAATCCAGTTAA
AGTTTTTACAATATTAACTCCATATTTTTCATGAGCGATTCTATCACCCAAATCACTTGTTACAAAACTT
GAATATAGAGCCGGATTTTTTGGAATGCTATTTAAGCGTTTTAGATTTGATAATTTTCAATCAATTAAAA
TTGGTCCTGTTTGATTTCCATCTAATCTTACAAAATGACCATCATGTTTTATTGCCATTCCAAATCTGTC
AGCATCTGGGTCATTCATAATAATAATATCTGCATCATGTTTAATACCATATTCAAGCGGTATTTTTCAT
GCAGGATCAAATTCTGGATTTGGATTTACAACATTTTTAAATGTTTCATCTTCAAATGCATGCTCTTCAA
CCTCAATAACGTTATATCCTGATTCACGTAATATTTTTGGGGTAAATTTAGTTCCTGTTCCATTAACTGC
GCTAAAAATAATTTTTAAATCTTTTTTAGCTTCTTGCTCTTTTTTGTACGTCTCTAAGCTTGGCGTAACT
AGATCTTGAGACACTGCTTTTTGCTTGTACTGGGTCTCTCTGGTTAGACCAGATCTGAGCCTGGGAGCTC
TCTGGCTAACTAGGGAACCCACTGCTTAAGCCTCAATAAAGCTTGCCTTGAGTGCTTCAAGTAGTGTGTG
CCCGTCTGTTGTGTGACTCTGGTAACTAGAGATCCCTCAGACCCTTTTAGTCAGTGTGGAAAATCTCTAG
CAGTACGTATAGTAGTTCATGTCATCTTATTATTCAGTATTTATAACTTGCAAAGAAATGAATATCAGAG
AGTGAGAGGAACTTGTTTATTGCAGCTTATAATGGTTACAAATAAAGCAATAGCATCACAAATTTCACAA
ATAAAGCATTTTTTTCACTGCATTCTAGTTGTGGTTTGTCCAAACTCATCAATGTATCTTATCATGTCTG
GCTCTAGCTATCCCGCCCCTAACTCCGCCCATCCCGCCCCTAACTCCGCCCAGTTCCGCCCATTCTCCGC
CCCATGGCTGACTAATTTTTTTTATTTATGCAGAGGCCGAGGCCGCCTCGGCCTCTGAGCTATTCCAGAA
GTAGTGAGGAGGCTTTTTTGGAGGCCTAGGGACGTACCCAATTCGCCCTATAGTGAGTCGTATTACGCGC
GCTCACTGGCCGTCGTTTTACAACGTCGTGACTGGGAAAACCCTGGCGTTACCCAACTTAATCGCCTTGC
AGCACATCCCCCTTTCGCCAGCTGGCGTAATAGCGAAGAGGCCCGCACCGATCGCCCTTCCCAACAGTTG
CGCAGCCTGAATGGCGAATGGG
[124 nt withheld, positions 1983-2106]
C
[91 nt withheld, positions 2108-2198]
A
[49 nt withheld, positions 2200-2248]
CCTTTGACGTTGGAGTCCACGTTCTTT
[37 nt withheld, positions 2276-2312]
ACCCTATCTCGGTCTATTCTTTTGATTTATAAGGGATTTTGCCGATTTCGGCCTATTGGTTAAAAAATGA
GCTGATTTAACAAAAATTTAACGCGAATTTTAACAAAATATTAACGCTTACAATTTAGGTGGCACTTTTC
GGGGAAATGTGCGCGGAACCCCTATTTGTTTATTTTTCTAAATACATTCAAATATGTATCCGCTCATGAG
ACAATAACCCTGATAAATGCTTCAATAATATTGAAAAAGGAAGAGTATGAGTATTCAACATTTCCGTGTC
GCCCTTATTCCCTTTTTTGCGGCATTTTGCCTTCCTGTTTTTGCTCACCCAGAAACGCTGGTGAAAGTAA
AAGATGCTGAAGATCAGTTGGGTGCACGAGTGGGTTACATCGAACTGGATCTCAACAGCGGTAAGATCCT
TGAGAGTTTTCGCCCCGAAGAACGTTTTCCAATGATGAGCACTTTTAAAGTTCTGCTATGTGGCGCGGTA
TTATCCCGTATTGACGCCGGGCAAGAGCAACTCGGTCGCCGCATACACTATTCTCAGAATGACTTGGTTG
AGTACTCACCAGTCACAGAAAAGCATCTTACGGATGGCATGACAGTAAGAGAATTATGCAGTGCTGCCAT
AACCATGAGTGATAACACTGCGGCCAACTTACTTCTGACAACGATCGGAGGACCGAAGGAGCTAACCGCT
TTTTTGCACAACATGGGGGATCATGTAACTCGCCTTGATCGTTGGGAACCGGAGCTGAATGAAGCCATAC
CAAACGACGAGCGTGACACCACGATGCCTGTAGCAATGGCAACAACGTTGCGCAAACTATTAACTGGCGA
ACTACTTACTCTAGCTTCCCGGCAACAATTAATAGACTGGATGGAGGCGGATAAAGTTGCAGGACCACTT
CTGCGCTCGGCCCTTCCGGCTGGCTGGTTTATTGCTGATAAATCTGGAGCCGGTGAGCGTGGGTCTCGCG
GTATCATTGCAGCACTGGGGCCAGATGGTAAGCCCTCCCGTATCGTAGTTATCTACACGACGGGGAGTCA
GGCAACTATGGATGAACGAAATAGACAGATCGCTGAGATAGGTGCCTCACTGATTAAGCATTGGTAACTG
TCAGACCAAGTTTACTCATATATACTTTAGATTGATTTAAAACTTCATTTTTAATTTAAAAGGATCTAGG
TGAAGATCCTTTTTGATAATCTCATGACCAAAATCCCTTAACGTGAGTTTTCGTTCCACTGAGCGTCAGA
CCCCGTAGAAAAGATCAAAGGATCTTCTTGAGATCCTTTTTTTCTGCGCGTAATCTGCTGCTTGCAAACA
AAAAAACCACCGCTACCAGCGGTGGTTTGTTTGCCGGATCAAGAGCTACCAACTCTTTTTCCGAAGGTAA
CTGGCTTCAGCAGAGCGCAGATACCAAATACTGTTCTTCTAGTGTAGCCGTAGTTAGGCCACCACTTCAA
GAACTCTGTAGCACCGCCTACATACCTCGCTCTGCTAATCCTGTTACCAGTGGCTGCTGCCAGTGGCGAT
AAGTCGTGTCTTACCGGGTTGGACTCAAGACGATAGTTACCGGATAAGGCGCAGCGGTCGGGCTGAACGG
GGGGTTCGTGCACACAGCCCAGCTTGGAGCGAACGACCTACACCGAACTGAGATACCTACAGCGTGAGCT
ATGAGAAAGCGCCACGCTTCCCGAAGGGAGAAAGGCGGACAGGTATCCGGTAAGCGGCAGGGTCGGAACA
GGAGAGCGCACGAGGGAGCTTCCAGGGGGAAACGCCTGGTATCTTTATAGTCCTGTCGGGTTTCGCCACC
TCTGACTTGAGCGTCGATTTTTGTGATGCTCGTCAGGGGGGCGGAGCCTATGGAAAAACGCCAGCAACGC
GGCCTTTTTACGGTTCCTGGCCTTTTGCTGGCCTTTTGCTCACATGTTCTTTCCTGCGTTATCCCCTGAT
TCTGTGGATAACCGTATTACCGCCTTTGAGTGAGCTGATACCGCTCGCCGCAGCCGAACGACCGAGCGCA
GCGAGTCAGTGAGCGAGGAAGCGGAAGAGCGCCCAATACGCAAACCGCCTCTCCCCGCGCGTTGGCCGAT
TCATTAATGCAGCTGGCACGACAGGTTTCCCGACTGGAAAGCGGGCAGTGAGCGCAACGCAATTAATGTG
AGTTAGCTCACTCATTAGGCACCCCAGGCTTTACACTTTATGCTTCCGGCTCGTATGTTGTGTGGAATTG
TGAGCGGATAACAATTTCACACAGGAAACAGCTATGACCATGATTACGCCAAGCGCGCAATTAACCCTCA
CTAAAGGGAACAAAAGCTGGAGCTGCAAGCTTAATGTAGTCTTATGCAATACTCTTGTAGTCTTGCAACA
TGGTAACGATGAGTTAGCAACATGCCTTACAAGGAGAGAAAAAGCACCGTGCATGCCGATTGGTGGAAGT
AAGGTGGTACGATCGTGCCTTATTAGGAAGGCAACAGACGGGTCTGACATGGATTGGACGAACCACTGAA
TTGCCGCATTGCAGAGATATTGTATTTAAGTGCCTAGCTCGATACATAAACGGGTCTCTCTGGTTAGACC
AGATCTGAGCCTGGGAGCTCTCTGGCTAACTAGGGAACCCACTGCTTAAGCCTCAATAAAGCTTGCCTTG
AGTGCTTCAAGTAGTGTGTGCCCGTCTGTTGTGTGACTCTGGTAACTAGAGATCCCTCAGACCCTTTTAG
TCAGTGTGGAAAATCTCTAGCAGTGGCGCCCGAACAGGGACTTGAAAGCGAAAGGGAAACCAGAGGAGCT
CTCTCGACGCAGGACTCGGCTTGCTGAAGCGCGCACGGCAAGAGGCGAGGGGCGGCGACTGGTGAGTACG
CCAAAAATTTTGACTAGCGGAGGCTAGAAGGAGAGAGATGGGTGCGAGAGCGTCAGTATTAAGCGGGGGA
GAATTAGATCGCGATGGGAAAAAATTCGGTTAAGGCCAGGGGGAAAGAAAAAATATAAATTAAAACATAT
AGTATGGGCAAGCAGGGAGCTAGAACGATTCGCAGTTAATCCTGGCCTGTTAGAAACATCAGAAGGCTGT
AGACAAATACTGGGACAGCTACAACCATCCCTTCAGACAGGATCAGAAGAACTTAGATCATTATATAATA
CAGTAGCAACCCTCTATTGTGTGCATCAAAGGATAGAGATAAAAGACACCAAGGAAGCTTTAGACAAGAT
AGAGGAAGAGCAAAACAAAAGTAAGACCACCGCACAGCAAGCGGCCGCTGATCTTCAGACCTGGAGGAGG
AGATATGAGGGACAATTGGAGAAGTGAATTATATAAATATAAAGTAGTAAAAATTGAACCATTAGGAGTA
GCACCCACCAAGGCAAAGAGAAGAGTGGTGCAGAGAGAAAAAAGAGCAGTGGGAATAGGAGCTTTGTTCC
TTGGGTTCTTGGGAGCAGCAGGAAGCACTATGGGCGCAGCGTCAATGACGCTGACGGTACAGGCCAGACA
ATTATTGTCTGGTATAGTGCAGCAGCAGAACAATTTGCTGAGGGCTATTGAGGCGCAACAGCATCTGTTG
CAACTCACAGTCTGGGGCATCAAGCAGCTCCAGGCAAGAATCCTGGCTGTGGAAAGATACCTAAAGGATC
AACAGCTCCTGGGGATTTGGGGTTGCTCTGGAAAACTCATTTGCACCACTGCTGTGCCTTGGAATGCTAG
TTGGAGTAATAAATCTCTGGAACAGATTTGGAATCACACGACCTGGATGGAGTGGGACAGAGAAATTAAC
AATTACACAAGCTTAATACACTCCTTAATTGAAGAATCGCAAAACCAGCAAGAAAAGAATGAACAAGAAT
TATTGGAATTAGATAAATGGGCAAGTTTGTGGAATTGGTTTAACATAACAAATTGGCTGTGGTATATAAA
ATTATTCATAATGATAGTAGGAGGCTTGGTAGGTTTAAGAATAGTTTTTGCTGTACTTTCTATAGTGAAT
AGAGTTAGGCAGGGATATTCACCATTATCGTTTCAGAATCTTGAGACAAATGGCAGTATTCATCCACAAT
TTTAAAAGAAAAGGGGGGATTGGGGGGTACAGTGCAGGGGAAAGAATAGTAGACATAATAGCAACAGACA
TACAAACTAAAGAATTACAAAAACAAATTACAAAAATTCAAAATTTTCGGGTTTATTACAGGGACAGCAG
AGATCCACTTTGGCGCCGGCTCGAGGGGGCCCGGGTGCAAAGATGGATAAAGTTTTAAACAGAGAGGAAT
CTTTGCAGCTAATGGACCTTCTAGGTCTTGAAAGGAGTGGGAATTGGCTCCGGTGCCCGTCAGTGGGCAG
AGCGCACATCGCCCACAGTCCCCGAGAAGTTGGGGGGAGGGGTCGGCAATTGATCCGGTGCCTAGAGAAG
GTGGCGCGGGGTAAACTGGGAAAGTGATGTCGTGTACTGGCTCCGCCTTTTTCCCGAGGGTGGGGGAGAA
CCGTATATAAGTGCAGTAGTCGCCGTGAACGTTCTTTTTCGCAACGGGTTTGCCGCCAGAACACAGGTAA
GTGCCGTGTGTGGTTCCCGCGGGCCTGGCCTCTTTACGGGTTATGGCCCTTGCGTGCCTTGAATTACTTC
CACCTGGCTGCAGTACGTGATTCTTGATCCCGAGCTTCGGGTTGGAAGTGGGTGGGAGAGTTCGAGGCCT
TGCGCTTAAGGAGCCCCTTCGCCTCGTGCTTGAGTTGAGGCCTGGCCTGGGCGCTGGGGCCGCCGCGTGC
GAATCTGGTGGCACCTTCGCGCCTGTCTCGCTGCTTTCGATAAGTCTCTAGCCATTTAAAATTTTTGATG
ACCTGCTGCGACGCTTTTTTTCTGGCAAGATAGTCTTGTAAATGCGGGCCAAGATCTGCACACTGGTATT
TCGGTTTTTGGGGCCGCGGGCGGCGACGGGGCCCGTGCGTCCCAGCGCACATGTTCGGCGAGGCGGGGCC
TGCGAGCGCGGCCACCGAGAATCGGACGGGGGTAGTCTCAAGCTGGCCGGCCTGCTCTGGTGCCTGGCCT
CGCGCCGCCGTGTATCGCCCCGCCCTGGGCGGCAAGGCTGGCCCGGTCGGCACCAGTTGCGTGAGCGGAA
AGATGGCCGCTTCCCGGCCCTGCTGCAGGGAGCTCAAAATGGAGGACGCGGCGCTCGGGAGAGCGGGCGG
GTGAGTCACCCACACAAAGGAAAAGGGCCTTTCCGTCCTCAGCCGTCGCTTCATGTGACTCCACGGAGTA
CCGGGCGCCGTCCAGGCACCTCGATTAGTTCTCGAGCTTTTGGAGTACGTCGTCTTTAGGTTGGGGGGAG
GGGTTTTATGCGATGGAGTTTCCCCACACTGAGTGGGTGGAGACTGAAGTTAGGCCAGCTTGGCACTTGA
TGTAATTCTCCTTGGAATTTGCCCTTTTTGAGTTTGGATCTTGGTTCATTCTCAAGCCTCAGACAGTGGT
TCAAAGTTTTTTTCTTCCATTTCAGGTGTCGTGACGTACGGCCACCATGACCGAGTACAAGCCCACGGTG
CGCCTCGCCACCCGCGACGACGTCCCCAGGGCCGTACGCACCCTCGCCGCCGCGTTCGCCGACTACCCCG
CCACGCGCCACACCGTCGATCCGGACCGCCACATCGAGCGGGTCACCGAGCTGCAAGAACTCTTCCTCAC
GCGCGTCGGGCTCGACATCGGCAAGGTGTGGGTCGCGGACGACGGCGCCGCCGTGGCGGTCTGGACCACG
CCGGAGAGCGTCGAAGCGGGGGCGGTGTTCGCCGAGATCGGCCCGCGCATGGCCGAGTTGAGCGGTTCCC
GGCTGGCCGCGCAGCAACAGATGGAAGGCCTCCTGGCGCCGCACCGGCCCAAGGAGCCCGCGTGGTTCCT
GGCCACCGTCGGAGTCTCGCCCGACCACCAGGGCAAGGGTCTGGGCAGCGCCGTCGTGCTCCCCGGAGTG
GAGGCGGCCGAGCGCGCCGGGGTGCCCGCCTTCCTGGAGACCTCCGCGCCCCGCAACCTCCCCTTCTACG
AGCGGCTCGGCTTCACCGTCACCGCCGACGTCGAGGTGCCCGAAGGACCGCGCACCTGGTGCATGACCCG
CAAGCCCGGTGCCTGAACGCGTTAAGTCGACAATCAACCTCTGGATTACAAAATTTGTGAAAGATTGACT
GGTATTCTTAACTATGTTGCTCCTTTTACGCTATGTGGATACGCTGCTTTAATGCCTTTGTATCATGCTA
TTGCTTCCCGTATGGCTTTCATTTTCTCCTCCTTGTATAAATCCTGGTTGCTGTCTCTTTATGAGGAGTT
GTGGCCCGTTGTCAGGCAACGTGGCGTGGTGTGCACTGTGTTTGCTGACGCAACCCCCACTGGTTGGGGC
ATTGCCACCACCTGTCAGCTCCTTTCCGGGACTTTCGCTTTCCCCCTCCCTATTGCCACGGCGGAACTCA
TCGCCGCCTGCCTTGCCCGCTGCTGGACAGGGGCTCGGCTGTTGGGCACTGACAATTCCGTGGTGTTGTC
GGGGAAATCATCGTCCTTTCCTTGGCTGCTCGCCTGTGTTGCCACCTGGATTCTGCGCGGGACGTCCTTC
TGCTACGTCCCTTCGGCCCTCAATCCAGCGGACCTTCCTTCCCGCGGCCTGCTGCCGGCTCTGCGGCCTC
TTCCGCGTCTTCGCCTTCGCCCTCAGACGAGTCGGATCTCCCTTTGGGCCGCCTCCCCGCGTCGACTTTA
AGACCAATGACTTACAAGGCAGCTGTAGATCTTAGCCACTTTTTAAAAGAAAAGGGGGGACTGGAAGGGC
TAATTCACTCCCAACGAAGACAAGATTTCACCATTATCGTTTCAGACCCACCTCCCAACCCCGAGGGGAC
CCAGAGAGGGCCTATTTCCCATGATTCCTTCATATTTGCATATACGATACAAGGCTGTTAGAGAGATAAT
TAGAATTAATTTGACTGTAAACACAAAGATATTAGTACAAAATACGTGACGTAGAAAGTAATAATTTCTT
GGGTAGTTTGCAGTTTTAAAATTATGTTTTAAAATGGACTATCATATGCTTACCGTAACTTGAAAGTATT
TCGATTTCTTGGCTTTATATATCTTGTGGAAAGGACGAAACACCGGAGACGGTTGTAAATGAGCACACAA
AATACACATGCTAAAATATTATATTCTATGACCTTTATAAAATCAACCAAAATCTTCTTTTTAATAACTT
TAGTATCAATAATTAGAATTTTTATGTTCCTTTTTGCAAACTTTTAATAAAAATGAGCAAAATAAAAAAA
CGCTAGTTTTAGTAACTCGCGTTGTTTTCTTCACCTTTAATAATAGCTACTCCACCACTTGTTCCTAAGC
GGTCAGCTCCTGCTTCAATCATTTTTTGAGCATCTTCAAATGTTCTAACTCCACCAGCTGCTTTAACTAA
AGCATTGTCTTTAACAACTGACTTCATTAGTTTAACATCTTCAAATGTTGCACCTGATTTTGAAAATCCT
GTTGATGTTTTAACAAATTCTAATCCAGCTTCAACAGCTATTTCACAAGCTTTCATGATTTCTTCTTTTG
TTAATAAACAATTTTCCATAATACATTTAACAACATGTGATCCAGCTGCTTTTTTTACAGCTTTCATGTC
TTCTAAAACTAATTCATAATTTTTGTCTTTTAATGCACCAATATTTAATACCATATCAATTTCTGTTGCA
CCATCTTTAATTGCTTCAGAAACTTCGAATGCTTTTGTAGCTGTTGTGCATGCACCTAGAGGAAAACCTA
CAACATTTGTTATTCCTACATTTGTGCCTTTTAATAATTCTTTACAATAG
Features (pLannotate 1.2.2; 29 found; start..end, strand, type, name):
   1222..1402    +  LTR            5' LTR (truncated): truncated 5' long terminal repeat (LTR) from HIV-1
   1480..1601    +  polyA_signal   SV40 poly(A) signal: SV40 polyadenylation signal
   1641..1776    +  rep_origin     SV40 ori: SV40 origin of replication
   1797..1815    -  promoter       T7 promoter: promoter for bacteriophage T7 RNA polymerase
   1823..1978    +  CDS            lacZα (fragment): LacZα fragment of β-galactosidase; lacZ fragment
   1983..2411    +  rep_origin     f1 ori (sequence partly withheld): f1 bacteriophage origin of replication; arrow indicates direction of (+) strand synthesis
   2464..2568    +  promoter       AmpR promoter: bla
   2569..3429    +  CDS            AmpR: β-lactamase; bla; confers resistance to ampicillin, carbenicillin, and related antibiotics
   3600..4188    +  rep_origin     ori: high-copy-number ColE1/pMB1/pBR322/pUC origin of replication
   4371..4463    +  CDS            lacI (fragment): lac repressor; lacI; The lac repressor binds to the lac operator to inhibit transcription in E. coli. This inhibition can be relieved by adding lactose or isopropyl-β-D-thiogalactopyranoside (IPTG).
   4476..4497    +  protein_bind   CAP binding site: CAP binding activates transcription in the presence of cAMP. E. coli catabolite activator protein
   4512..4542    +  promoter       lac promoter: promoter for the E. coli lac operon
   4550..4566    +  protein_bind   lac operator: The lac repressor binds to the lac operator to inhibit transcription in E. coli. This inhibition can be relieved by adding lactose or isopropyl-β-D-thiogalactopyranoside (IPTG). lac repressor encoded by lacI
   4611..4629    +  promoter       T3 promoter: promoter for bacteriophage T3 RNA polymerase
   4657..4883    +  promoter       RSV promoter: Rous sarcoma virus enhancer/promoter
   4884..5064    +  LTR            5' LTR (truncated): truncated 5' long terminal repeat (LTR) from HIV-1
   5111..5236    +  misc_feature   HIV-1 Ψ: packaging signal of human immunodeficiency virus type 1
   5220..5583    +  CDS            HIV-1 gag (fragment): gag protein from human immunodeficiency virus 1; gag
   5729..5962    +  misc_feature   RRE: The Rev response element (RRE) of HIV-1 allows for Rev-dependent mRNA export from the nucleus to the cytoplasm.
   6372..6489    +  misc_feature   cPPT/CTS: central polypurine tract and central termination sequence of HIV-1
   6555..6621    +  CDS            small t antigen (fragment): SV40 (simian virus 40) small t antigen
   6647..6858    +  promoter       EF-1α core promoter: core promoter for human elongation factor EF-1α
   6859..7797    +  intron         EF-1α intron A: intron upstream of the start codon of human EF-1α
   7819..8418    +  CDS            PuroR (fragment): puromycin N-acetyltransferase; pac from Streptomyces; confers resistance to puromycin
   8434..9022    +  misc_feature   WPRE: woodchuck hepatitis virus posttranscriptional regulatory element
   9018..9128    +  CDS            nef (fragment): NEF_HV1LA - Experimental evidence at protein level: Swiss-Prot protein existence level 1. Extracellular Nef protein targets CD4(+) T-lymphocytes for apoptosis by interacting with CXCR4 surface receptors. From Human immunodeficiency virus type 1 group M subtype B (isolate Lai) (HIV-1).
   9148..9174    +  CDS            Rev (fragment): human immunodeficiency virus 1 (HIV-1) Rev protein; rev; enhances nuclear export of unspliced and incompletely spliced viral mRNAs
   9178..9418    +  promoter       U6 promoter: RNA polymerase III promoter for human U6 snRNA
   9604..131     -  CDS            deoC1 (across the origin): DEOC1_STAAN - Also known as dra. Experimental evidence at protein level: Swiss-Prot protein existence level 1. Catalyzes a reversible aldol reaction between acetaldehyde and D-glyceraldehyde 3-phosphate to generate 2-deoxy-D-ribose 5- phosphate. From Staphylococcus aureus (strain N315).
