[The description below was written by a language model from this plasmid's Addgene catalogue record and pLannotate feature annotations shown in this document.]
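Description:
CROP-seq-puro-v2-no-scaffold is a third-generation-style lentiviral transfer plasmid derived from CROPseq-puro-v2, in which the guide RNA scaffold has been removed so that a pooled oligonucleotide library (the CRISPRmap Opool), carrying guide, scaffold and barcode sequences together, can be cloned in. It is propagated in E. coli through a high-copy ColE1/pUC-type origin with ampicillin selection (AmpR), and also carries an f1 origin and remnants of a lac/lacZα cloning region flanked by T7 and T3 promoters. A recombination-reduced strain is recorded for growth, as is usual for LTR-containing plasmids.

The viral genome is transcribed from an RSV promoter fused to a truncated HIV-1 5' LTR, followed by the Ψ packaging signal with a gag fragment, the RRE for Rev-dependent export, and the cPPT/CTS. Internally, the EF-1α core promoter with intron A drives a puromycin N-acetyltransferase gene for selecting transduced mammalian cells, followed by WPRE to enhance transcript expression. Downstream of WPRE, in the 3' LTR region, sits a human U6 promoter. This is the defining CROP-seq arrangement: the Pol III guide cassette is copied into the 5' LTR during reverse transcription to give a functional guide unit, and it is also part of the polyadenylated Pol II puromycin transcript, so guide identity can be read from mRNA.

After U6, the annotation shows a region with a match to a bacterial deoC1 gene spanning the sequence origin. This probably represents a filler segment replaced during library cloning, although the record does not state this. An SV40 poly(A) signal and SV40 origin follow the 3' LTR. The plasmid encodes no Cas protein, so the nuclease must be supplied separately. It is intended for pooled CRISPR screens with optical, barcode-based mapping of perturbations in cells and tissue.
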