Addgene plasmid #228521: CROP-seq-puro-v2-no-scaffold
Purpose: CROP-seq-puro-v2 with scaffold sequence removed for the insertion of CRISPRmap Opool with guide, scaffold and barcode sequences
Depositing lab: Jellert Gaublomme. Depositing organization: Columbia University. Publication: Mapping multimodal phenotypes to perturbations in cells and tissue with CRISPRmap. Gu J, Iyer A, Wesley B, Taglialatela A, Leuzzi G, Hangai S, Decker A, Gu R, Klickstein N, Shuai Y, Jankovic K, Parker-Burns L, Jin Y, Zhang JY, Hong J, Niu X, Costa JA, Pezet MG, Chou J, Snoeck HW, Landau DA, Azizi E, Chan EM, Ciccia A, Gaublomme JT. Nat Biotechnol. 2024 Oct 7. doi: 10.1038/s41587-024-02386-x. PubMed 39375448.
Backbone
  Vector backbone: CROPseq-puro-v2
  Vector type: Lentiviral
  Selectable markers: Puromycin
Growth in bacteria
  Bacterial resistance: Ampicillin, 100 μg/mL
  Growth temperature: 37°C
  Growth strain: NEB Stable
  Copy number: Unknown
Terms and licenses: Academic/Nonprofit Terms; Industry Terms: Not Available to Industry
How to cite: CROP-seq-puro-v2-no-scaffold was a gift from Jellert Gaublomme (Addgene plasmid # 228521 ; http://n2t.net/addgene:228521 ; RRID:Addgene_228521)
